# Supplementary material for: Tunable Protein Stabilization In Vivo Mediated by Shield-1 in Transgenic Medaka
Source: PLoS One. 2015 Jul 6;10(7):e0131252. doi: 10.1371/journal.pone.0131252 (PMC4493054; doi:10.1371/journal.pone.0131252)
Supplement: S2 File — The sequence was combined from databases (vector) and sequencing results during cloning. The file was created with Serial cloner version 2.6.1. (TXT) [file pone.0131252.s002.txt]

LOCUS       pDS-actb-DD-YFP.xdna    9028 bp      DNA     circular   18.09.2014
DEFINITION  
ACCESSION   
VERSION     
SOURCE      
  ORGANISM  
COMMENT     Serial Cloner Genbank Format
COMMENT     SerialCloner_Type=DNA
COMMENT     SerialCloner_Comments=
COMMENT     SerialCloner_Ends=0,0,,0,
FEATURES             Location/Qualifiers
     3'UTR           5327..5933
                     /label=actb-UTR
                     /SerialCloner_Color=&h808080
                     /SerialCloner_Show=True
                     /SerialCloner_Protect=False
                     /SerialCloner_Arrow=True
     repeat_unit     6003..6236
                     /label=DS5
                     /SerialCloner_Color=&h000000
                     /SerialCloner_Show=True
                     /SerialCloner_Protect=False
                     /SerialCloner_Arrow=True
     repeat_unit     complement(81..453)
                     /label=DS3
                     /SerialCloner_Color=&h000000
                     /SerialCloner_Show=True
                     /SerialCloner_Protect=False
                     /SerialCloner_Arrow=True
     CDS             4215..4538
                     /label=DD
                     /SerialCloner_Color=&h800000
                     /SerialCloner_Show=True
                     /SerialCloner_Protect=False
                     /SerialCloner_Arrow=True
     CDS             4545..5300
                     /label=YFP
                     /SerialCloner_Color=&hFF8000
                     /SerialCloner_Show=True
                     /SerialCloner_Protect=False
                     /SerialCloner_Arrow=True
     promoter        492..2978
                     /label=actb-Prom
                     /SerialCloner_Color=&h808080
                     /SerialCloner_Show=True
                     /SerialCloner_Protect=False
                     /SerialCloner_Arrow=True
     exon            2979..3054
                     /label=actb-exon 1
                     /SerialCloner_Color=&h000000
                     /SerialCloner_Show=True
                     /SerialCloner_Protect=False
                     /SerialCloner_Arrow=True
     CDS             3069..4212
                     /label=actb-intron 1
                     /SerialCloner_Color=&h808080
                     /SerialCloner_Show=True
                     /SerialCloner_Protect=False
                     /SerialCloner_Arrow=True
     primer_bind     complement(6280..6297)
                     /label=M13-fwd
                     /SerialCloner_Color=&h008B8B
                     /SerialCloner_Show=True
                     /SerialCloner_Protect=False
                     /SerialCloner_Arrow=True
     primer_bind     1..21
                     /label=M13-rev
                     /SerialCloner_Color=&h008B8B
                     /SerialCloner_Show=True
                     /SerialCloner_Protect=False
                     /SerialCloner_Arrow=True
     misc_binding    9001..9023
                     /label=LacO
                     /SerialCloner_Color=&h6495ED
                     /SerialCloner_Show=True
                     /SerialCloner_Protect=False
                     /SerialCloner_Arrow=True
     CDS             7222..7881
                     /label=AmpR
                     /SerialCloner_Color=&h8FBC8F
                     /SerialCloner_Show=True
                     /SerialCloner_Protect=False
                     /SerialCloner_Arrow=True
     Promoter        6954..6982
                     /label=Amp prom
                     /SerialCloner_Color=&h4682B4
                     /SerialCloner_Show=True
                     /SerialCloner_Protect=False
                     /SerialCloner_Arrow=True
     CDS             5265..5291
                     /label=HA tag
                     /SerialCloner_Color=&h008000
                     /SerialCloner_Show=True
                     /SerialCloner_Protect=False
                     /SerialCloner_Arrow=True
ORIGIN
        1 CAGGAAACAG CTATGACCAT GATTACGCCA AGCTCGAAAT TAACCCTCAC TAAAGGGAAC 
       61 AAAAGCTGGA GCTCCCCGAC TAGGGATGAA AACGGTCGGT AACGGTCGGT AAAATACCTC 
      121 TACCGTTTTC ATTTTCATAT TTAACTTGCG GGACGGAAAC GAAAACGGGA TATACCGGTA 
      181 ACGAAAACGA ACGGGATAAA TACGGTAATC GAAAACCGAT ACGATCCGGT CGGGTTAAAG 
      241 TCGAAATCGG ACGGGAACCG GTATTTTTGT TCGGTAAAAT CACACATGAA AACATATATT 
      301 CAAAACTTAA AAACAAATAT AAAAAATTGT AAACACAAGT CTTAATTAAA CATAGATAAA 
      361 ATCCATATAA ATCTGGAGCA CACATAGTTT AATGTAGCAC ATAAGTGATA AGTCTTGGGC 
      421 TCTTGGCTAA CATAAGAAGC CATATAAGTC TACTCTACGT ATCTAGAACT AGTGGATCCC 
      481 CCGGGCTGCA GGAATTCAAT TACAGTGGTC ATGAATATTA TATCTAACCA CAGAGCTAAA 
      541 GAAAAAACAT ACCAAGACAG TTTTTTTTCT GTTGATGGGT GGTCATTCTA CATTGAAGTG 
      601 AATGGGGTCT GACTGGTTTG TTTTACGTGT CAGCTAGTGC TTTCTTGGTG AACTGATCTG 
      661 GCCCATTTTT TTACTCTGAC CTCATCTGAG AATTGTTCAA AACAAATGCA CGATATTTAA 
      721 TACTGCTGAT AAGAAGGATT TGCTTCACTT GCAGGTGAAC CCTGGTGTGG CAATAGTGTT 
      781 AATGAAAACA AACTACTCGG CAGTAAAAGT ATGTGACATG AATAAAAAAA AATCACAAAC 
      841 TGGAAGAAGA TCAGATCATG AAAGAATTGT AAGAATGTCC CATTGTACGA TGTGTTGTGG 
      901 TAAAGTGGTG AAGTCACTTA TCAATCCATG ATGGTCAGAG AACTAGCAGG ACTGGTTTTC 
      961 TTTTCTTTGT TTTTTTTTAT TTCCTTCATC CTGGTACTGC CCACTTCTGG CCTTCAAACA 
     1021 AAGTCAAGTA TTTTTTTTAT GCAAAAGCAG ATCAAATTTA GAAGGTAACA TCATCTGCCC 
     1081 ATTTGAATCA AGTCTGTAGA ACTATCTTAG TATGAACTTG CCATAATGCT TCATAAGAAG 
     1141 TGATTGCAAA TCACCTACCA CACAGCTGGG TGAGCTGGAA CTCTGACACA TACATTCATT 
     1201 CACCTGCAAT CACGTAAGGA GCCTACTACG AAGGGACACT CCTGTGAGGC AGGATTACAT 
     1261 CCTTTCCCAG CCAACCCCTG TCTGTGTTTT TCCAGTTTCA GCAGTCAGTC CTTCCAGTGT 
     1321 GCTCTTAACT TTACCAGAAC CCGCCCTCCC AGAATACTGA CAAATAGAAA TAAAAATGTG 
     1381 TTTTAGATGG ACGCACCTTG AATGGGTTAC AGATTTCATT ACAGGCCTGT AAATAAGTAA 
     1441 ATGCAGTGAG TTGGCCTTTG ATCGACAAGA ACGATTCATT CCATATGAGA TTGTTTTTTA 
     1501 TGAGAGATTT AAAACTCTTA CATAAAGAAT TATTTACATA CAACTCTCGA GAGAGAACTG 
     1561 TTTCACCCCA CAAGCAGAAG CTTTTATTTC AGCGGGTTAA TAAAACAAAA CAAAAATGGA 
     1621 CATTTAAAAG TTAGGTCTGC TGATCAGAAA TGCAAGAATC TGCTAATTCA GAAGGAAATG 
     1681 AAGCATGTTT TGTTTGAAAC TTGATTAAAA AGCTGAAACG TTTCCATGTA TAAAGTGGAA 
     1741 ATGTGTTGAT GAAAATAAAG ACCATTTAAA ACTTAAAGCC ACGAATGAAT TTAAGGAAGA 
     1801 GGAGATGGCA TTTAGCATAA AAGAATTGGT GTAACTGAGA GCGAGGAAGA GGAAGTGGTA 
     1861 CAAGAGGAAG AAAAGTAGTT GCTGCTTGTG TCTCGCAGAC AGTGACATGT TTAAATGGCC 
     1921 TCTGGGTTAT TTAACTTGTA TGGGCAGCTA TGTTTCTGGA GCAAAAAAAG TTTAAATAAA 
     1981 CTGTGGTGAA ACTAATGAAT GGAAGACAAG TAAGGTAAAA GCAAAGAACC CTAAGCCTAT 
     2041 AAAACCCAAA GTCAGGAAAG TTACACCCTT TGCAGTAAAC CACAGAGAGG AAATAAGAGC 
     2101 ATGTGTGACT TTATTTGTCT CTCTCTGAGT TTAATCGATT AAGGTGAATG TATAGTAGCG 
     2161 TATGGGTTGG GTCTGACAGT GGTTATTTTC ACTCAATAGG TCATTTATGA CTAAAAGTAG 
     2221 ATGCAAGTCA GCCTTAGTGT CCTCTTATGT GGACCTTTTT TCTTCATTTG TAGGGGAAAG 
     2281 AGGAAGTAGC AAGAGCTCTG AGAAGTTAAC AAGAATCCAG ACTAATGCCA TACATGGTCA 
     2341 ATTGGTATTA GTGAGATTGA GTTTTTACCA TTGCTTAGTG GGAAAAGTGG TTATTGTCCA 
     2401 TCCTCTGACA GGGCACTTTT ACAGTCCATA GTGTCTTTTG TGAGTCATGT GTTTGGCTTG 
     2461 GAGGGTCTCT GACTCCATCT GAGGTGGCAT TCTGCTTTCC AGAGTGTGCA GCAACATCCA 
     2521 CATTGTAATT GTCCTCAAAT TGCATCAAAC ATATCTTGCA TTTCCAGACT GAAATCTTGA 
     2581 GAGACAGGTT TTAAGAGGAA AAGTATTCAC AGGGAGGAGC AGCCTGTGCT CTGCTGTTTG 
     2641 AATGATCAGA TAAGCAGGGG GACTTGCTCG AAAGCTTTAT ACAGGTTCAT ATTTTATATA 
     2701 TATTTGAAAC TTTGTAAACT CTATATGTAT TAATATTTGT TCAAGAAACA TTATATCCTT 
     2761 AGATTAGGCC TCACATCAAT CCCTATCCTT TTATTTTCCC CCAGCCCGTT ACTGTTATCG 
     2821 CCTCCCTCTT TCTACGCTCA GTGCACCACA GCGTGCACCC GACGTGCCCC AGTGAGTGAC 
     2881 GCTGGACCAA TCACATGCCG CGATTCCGAA AGTTTACCTT TTATGGAAAG AGCCGGGCAA 
     2941 CGGACGGACT ATAAATACCA CGTGCCCACG GCTAGCAAAT TCACTCTGAG CGCCGTCACA 
     3001 CACAGCTTGT GCGGGATATC ATTCGCCTGA AACCGATTCC CTTGAAACGA AAAGCCCCCC 
     3061 ACCCAAAGGT AAGATAGAGA CGATATTTGG TTTAATTCAA ATGTTTTGGA AACCTTACGA 
     3121 TTGTTTAATT GTGCAGTTTA ATTCTTAATT GGAGGTGACC ATTAGCAGAA TTTTGTGGCC 
     3181 ACTAAATTTA TTTTTAGGCC TGAAATGGTT AAACTTTTAA TTATCTTTTT AAAATTGACA 
     3241 ATTTTGTTTG TTTTGGCATC AATCAAGTTG TACCAAAATT AGCCACTTAA ACGCACAGGT 
     3301 GCCAATTGAT TGTAACCGGC AAATGGCTTT TCAGTTTGGT TTTAATTGTA TATTTTATAT 
     3361 AAGCAACTAA ATAATAATTA CTATTCGTAT CTTACATGGT GGGGTGAATT TTTCGAGTCC 
     3421 TTCTACGGAC GTTACCCGTC CGAGTTGAGG GTGTCTGGAT CCTGGCGGGT CCCTTTGTGC 
     3481 GCCGTTACGG GGTGTGACCT ACTTTAGCAT ATTAGCCTAG CTTCATGCTA ACACGCCCTT 
     3541 CTAGACTTGA CTCTGAATCC TCACATGTAG GGGGGTGGGA CTGTTATACA TTTGTTTGTA 
     3601 TAAAATGTAA TAACCCTTAA AGCATTTTAA ATGTATTCGA TTAAATTGAG CATGTAACTG 
     3661 TAGTTTGACG GCGAAGAAAA GGGGAAATGA CAAATCATTC ATTCAAGAAA AGGCGTGGCT 
     3721 TTCAGGAAAT GATTAATCAG TCATGGGCTC GCACACGTTT TAATTTCCTT CTAAAGCTTG 
     3781 ACGGGTCGTG GTGCTTTATG CCAGCAACGA CTTCGCACAA ATTATGACGC AGTGATTAAG 
     3841 AAATTTTTCA GTCTTGTGCA ACAATGGGAG GGAACGGGGA CAAAGTAGAG CTGTAATGAA 
     3901 CCAGTGGGAG TAGGCTTTCG TCGCTGGGTC CGATAGTCTA AAGTCCCTCC CCTCTTGCTG 
     3961 TACTTTGGCC GCGTGCCTTG CCGGTAGCCG CAAAGCTGCT CAAAACCGAA CTATGTCCTT 
     4021 ATATGGTAAC AAGAGAATGC AGCACCACTT CCTTTTGTCT GGGCTCGGAA TGTAGCGCTC 
     4081 TACCTCCACC AAGCGGACAC TTTGGGGAAC TGCCGCTCCC TGACAGGAAA TGGGACATCT 
     4141 GACTGCAAAG CAGATGCAGA TGGGCGTGTC TTTGGTGTTA ACGCCTTATT TGTTTGTTCT 
     4201 TTTCCAGTTT AGCCATGGGA GTGCAGGTGG AAACCATCTC CCCAGGAGAC GGGCGCACCT 
     4261 TCCCCAAGCG CGGCCAGACC TGTGTGGTGC ACTACACCGG GATGCTTGAA GATGGAAAGA 
     4321 AAGTCGATTC CTCCCGGGAC AGAAACAAGC CCTTTAAGTT TATGCTAGGC AAGCAGGAGG 
     4381 TGATCCGAGG CTGGGAAGAA GGGGTTGCCC AGATGAGTGT GGGTCAGAGA GCCAAACTGA 
     4441 CTATATCTCC AGATTATGCC TATGGTGCCA CTGGGCACCC AGGCATCATC CCACCACATG 
     4501 CCACTCTCGT CTTCGATGTG GAGCTTCTAA AACCGGAAGA ATTCGTGAGC AAGGGCGAGG 
     4561 AGCTGTTCAC CGGGGTGGTG CCCATCCTGG TCGAGCTGGA CGGCGACGTA AACGGCCACA 
     4621 AGTTCAGCGT GTCCGGCGAG GGCGAGGGCG ATGCCACCTA CGGCAAGCTG ACCCTGAAGT 
     4681 TCATCTGCAC CACCGGCAAG CTGCCCGTGC CCTGGCCCAC CCTCGTGACC ACCTTCGGCT 
     4741 ACGGCCTGCA GTGCTTCGCC CGCTACCCCG ACCACATGAA GCAGCACGAC TTCTTCAAGT 
     4801 CCGCCATGCC CGAAGGCTAC GTCCAGGAGC GCACCATCTT CTTCAAGGAC GACGGCAACT 
     4861 ACAAGACCCG CGCCGAGGTG AAGTTCGAGG GCGACACCCT GGTGAACCGC ATCGAGCTGA 
     4921 AGGGCATCGA CTTCAAGGAG GACGGCAACA TCCTGGGGCA CAAGCTGGAG TACAACTACA 
     4981 ACAGCCACAA CGTCTATATC ATGGCCGACA AGCAGAAGAA CGGCATCAAG GTGAACTTCA 
     5041 AGATCCGCCA CAACATCGAG GACGGCAGCG TGCAGCTCGC CGACCACTAC CAGCAGAACA 
     5101 CCCCCATCGG CGACGGCCCC GTGCTGCTGC CCGACAACCA CTACCTGAGC TACCAGTCCG 
     5161 CCCTGAGCAA AGACCCCAAC GAGAAGCGCG ATCACATGGT CCTGCTGGAG TTCGTGACCG 
     5221 CCGCCGGGAT CACTCTCGGC ATGGACGAGC TGTACAAGGT CGACTATCCG TACGACGTAC 
     5281 CAGACTACGC ACTCGACTAA CTCGAGGGCC GGCGCGCCGC GGCCGCACAG ACTTTCTCCT 
     5341 CCCCAGCCAA ACACCCAACA ACTTCAGCTC TGTTCAAAAC CACACCACAC ATTTCTCGCT 
     5401 CACTCAGGCG CAGGGCCTAG ACGACCAACT CATTGGCATG GCTTCAGTTA TTTTTGGCGC 
     5461 TTGACTCAGG ATTTAAAAAA AAAACTGGAA CAATGAAGGA GATAATGTTT TTGCTTTTTG 
     5521 GCTAGGTTTA AACACCCCAG GCATCTGCAG TTGCATCTGG GGCTTAAATG TACATTTTGT 
     5581 TCTTTAAGTC ATTCCAAATG TTTGTTGACT GCATCGTTCA AACATGATTC CAAATGTAAA 
     5641 CTGCATTGTT CAGACACGTA TTTGCCTCTG TGAAGGCTGC CCAGTGGTTG AGCATACTTA 
     5701 AACATGGTTG TAGTATTGCT TGTATGTAAA TTTTGTCTGG GGTTTTTTGT ACTTTCAGCC 
     5761 TTAAATCTTG GTCCTGTTCA AATTTTTTTC TTTTGTTATG CAAAACCCAA CCATGACCTT 
     5821 CTTCCCCCTG TTGGAGGTTC ATCTCTGGGG AGGTGCGGTA AGGGGTCTTC ATGACGGGCG 
     5881 TAACATGGGG TGCCAGACCA GTGGGGCCAA ACCTGTACAC TGACTAAACA ATCCCAATAA 
     5941 AGTGCACATG TGTTCCGACT TGATGTCTGC CTTAAGCGCT CGAGGGATCT GTTGCAGTCA 
     6001 TCCCGAATTA GAAAATACGG TAACGAAACG GGATCATCCC GATTAAAAAC GGGATCCCGG 
     6061 TGAAACGGTC GGGAAACTAG CTCTACCGTT TCCGTTTCCG TTTACCGTTT TGTATATCCC 
     6121 GTTTCCGTTC CGTTTTCGTT TTTTACCTCG GGTTCGAAAT CGATCGGGAT AAAACTAACA 
     6181 AAATCGGTTA TACGATAACG GTCGGTACGG GATTTTCCCA TCCTACTTTC ATCCCTGCGT 
     6241 CGGGTACCCA ATTCGCCCTA TAGTGAGTCG TATCAATTCA CTGGCCGTCG TTTTACAACG 
     6301 TCGTGACTGG GAAAACCCTG GCGTTACCCA ACTTAATCGC CTTGCAGCAC ATCCCCCTTT 
     6361 CGCCAGCTGG CGTAATAGCG AAGAGGCCCG CACCGATCGC CCTTCCCAAC AGTTGCGCAG 
     6421 CCTGAATGGC GAATGGGNNN NNNNNNNNNN NNNNNNNNNN NNNNNNNNNN NNNNNNNNNN 
     6481 NNNNNNNNNN NNNNNNNNNN NNNNNNNNNN NNNNNNNNNN NNNNNNNNNN NNNNNNNNNN 
     6541 NNNNNNNNNN NNNNNNNNNN NCNNNNNNNN NNNNNNNNNN NNNNNNNNNN NNNNNNNNNN 
     6601 NNNNNNNNNN NNNNNNNNNN NNNNNNNNNN NNNNNNNNNN NNNNNNNNNN NNNANNNNNN 
     6661 NNNNNNNNNN NNNNNNNNNN NNNNNNNNNN NNNNNNNNNN NNNCCTTTGA CGTTGGAGTC 
     6721 CACGTTCTTT NNNNNNNNNN NNNNNNNNNN NNNNNNNNNN NNNNNNNACC CTATCTCGGT 
     6781 CTATTCTTTT GATTTATAAG GGATTTTGCC GATTTCGGCC TATTGGTTAA AAAATGAGCT 
     6841 GATTTAACAA AAATTTAACG CGAATTTTAA CAAAATATTA ACGCTTACAA TTTAGGTGGC 
     6901 ACTTTTCGGG GAAATGTGCG CGGAACCCCT ATTTGTTTAT TTTTCTAAAT ACATTCAAAT 
     6961 ATGTATCCGC TCATGAGACA ATAACCCTGA TAAATGCTTC AATAATATTG AAAAAGGAAG 
     7021 AGTATGAGTA TTCAACATTT CCGTGTCGCC CTTATTCCCT TTTTTGCGGC ATTTTGCCTT 
     7081 CCTGTTTTTG CTCACCCAGA AACGCTGGTG AAAGTAAAAG ATGCTGAAGA TCAGTTGGGT 
     7141 GCACGAGTGG GTTACATCGA ACTGGATCTC AACAGCGGTA AGATCCTTGA GAGTTTTCGC 
     7201 CCCGAAGAAC GTTTTCCAAT GATGAGCACT TTTAAAGTTC TGCTATGTGG CGCGGTATTA 
     7261 TCCCGTATTG ACGCCGGGCA AGAGCAACTC GGTCGCCGCA TACACTATTC TCAGAATGAC 
     7321 TTGGTTGAGT ACTCACCAGT CACAGAAAAG CATCTTACGG ATGGCATGAC AGTAAGAGAA 
     7381 TTATGCAGTG CTGCCATAAC CATGAGTGAT AACACTGCGG CCAACTTACT TCTGACAACG 
     7441 ATCGGAGGAC CGAAGGAGCT AACCGCTTTT TTGCACAACA TGGGGGATCA TGTAACTCGC 
     7501 CTTGATCGTT GGGAACCGGA GCTGAATGAA GCCATACCAA ACGACGAGCG TGACACCACG 
     7561 ATGCCTGTAG CAATGGCAAC AACGTTGCGC AAACTATTAA CTGGCGAACT ACTTACTCTA 
     7621 GCTTCCCGGC AACAATTAAT AGACTGGATG GAGGCGGATA AAGTTGCAGG ACCACTTCTG 
     7681 CGCTCGGCCC TTCCGGCTGG CTGGTTTATT GCTGATAAAT CTGGAGCCGG TGAGCGTGGG 
     7741 TCTCGCGGTA TCATTGCAGC ACTGGGGCCA GATGGTAAGC CCTCCCGTAT CGTAGTTATC 
     7801 TACACGACGG GGAGTCAGGC AACTATGGAT GAACGAAATA GACAGATCGC TGAGATAGGT 
     7861 GCCTCACTGA TTAAGCATTG GTAACTGTCA GACCAAGTTT ACTCATATAT ACTTTAGATT 
     7921 GATTTAAAAC TTCATTTTTA ATTTAAAAGG ATCTAGGTGA AGATCCTTTT TGATAATCTC 
     7981 ATGACCAAAA TCCCTTAACG TGAGTTTTCG TTCCACTGAG CGTCAGACCC CGTAGAAAAG 
     8041 ATCAAAGGAT CTTCTTGAGA TCCTTTTTTT CTGCGCGTAA TCTGCTGCTT GCAAACAAAA 
     8101 AAACCACCGC TACCAGCGGT GGTTTGTTTG CCGGATCAAG AGCTACCAAC TCTTTTTCCG 
     8161 AAGGTAACTG GCTTCAGCAG AGCGCAGATA CCAAATACTG TCCTTCTAGT GTAGCCGTAG 
     8221 TTAGGCCACC ACTTCAAGAA CTCTGTAGCA CCGCCTACAT ACCTCGCTCT GCTAATCCTG 
     8281 TTACCAGTGG CTGCTGCCAG TGGCGATAAG TCGTGTCTTA CCGGGTTGGA CTCAAGACGA 
     8341 TAGTTACCGG ATAAGGCGCA GCGGTCGGGC TGAACGGGGG GTTCGTGCAC ACAGCCCAGC 
     8401 TTGGAGCGAA CGACCTACAC CGAACTGAGA TACCTACAGC GTGAGCTATG AGAAAGCGCC 
     8461 ACGCTTCCCG AAGGGAGAAA GGCGGACAGG TATCCGGTAA GCGGCAGGGT CGGAACAGGA 
     8521 GAGCGCACGA GGGAGCTTCC AGGGGGAAAC GCCTGGTATC TTTATAGTCC TGTCGGGTTT 
     8581 CGCCACCTCT GACTTGAGCG TCGATTTTTG TGATGCTCGT CAGGGGGGCG GAGCCTATGG 
     8641 AAAAACGCCA GCAACGCGGC CTTTTTACGG TTCCTGGCCT TTTGCTGGCC TTTTGCTCAC 
     8701 ATGTTCTTTC CTGCGTTATC CCCTGATTCT GTGGATAACC GTATTACCGC CTTTGAGTGA 
     8761 GCTGATACCG CTCGCCGCAG CCGAACGACC GAGCGCAGCG AGTCAGTGAG CGAGGAAGCG 
     8821 GAAGAGCGCC CAATACGCAA ACCGCCTCTC CCCGCGCGTT GGCCGATTCA TTAATGCAGC 
     8881 TGGCACGACA GGTTTCCCGA CTGGAAAGCG GGCAGTGAGC GCAACGCAAT TAATGTGAGT 
     8941 TAGCTCACTC ATTAGGCACC CCAGGCTTTA CACTTTATGC TTCCGGCTCG TATGTTGTGT 
     9001 GGAATTGTGA GCGGATAACA ATTTCACA
//
